>Addgene plasmid #168830 | pEntry_MERS-CoV-ORF5 | addgene full sequence | sequence record 335809 | Addgene NGS Result
CAAATAATGATTTTATTTTGACTGATAGTGACCTGTTCGTTGCAACAAATTGATGAGCAATGCTTTTTTA
TAATGCCAACTTTGTACAAAAAAGCAGAAGGGCCGTCAAGGCCAGGATCCATGGGATCCGCTTTCTCGGC
GTCTTTATTTAAACCCGTCCAGCTAGTCCCAGTTTCTCCTGCATTTCATCGCATTGAGTCTACTGACTCT
ATTGTTTTCACATACATTCCTGCTAGCGGCTATGTAGCTGCTTTAGCTGTCAATGTGTGTCTCATTCCCC
TATTATTACTGCTACGTCAAGATACTTGTCGTCGCAGCATTATCAGAACTATGGTTCTCTATTTCCTTGT
TCTGTATAACTTTTTATTAGCCATTGTACTAGTCAATGGTGTACATTATCCAACTGGAAGTTGCCTGATA
GCCTTCTTAGTTATCCTCATAATACTTTGGTTTGTAGATAGAATTCGTTTCTGTCTCATGCTGAATTCCT
ACATTCCACTGTTTGACATGCGTTCCCACTTTATTCGTGTTAGTACAGTTTCTTCTCATGGTATGGTCCC
TGTAATACACACCAAACCATTATTTATTAGAAACTTCGATCAGCGTTGCAGCTGTTCTCGTTGTTTTTAT
TTGCACTCTTCCACTTATATAGAGTGCACTTATATTAGCCGTTTTAGTAAGATTAGCCTAGTTTCTGTAA
CTGACTTCTCCTTAAACGGCAATGTTTCCACTGTTTTCGTGCCTGCAACGCGCGATTCAGTTCCTCTTCA
CATAATCGCCCCGAGCTCGCTTATCGTTCTTAATTAAGACGCGATCGCGGCCTCATGGGCCCAGCTTTCT
TGTACAAAGTTGGCATTATAAAAAATAATTGCTCATCAATTTGTTGCAACGAACAGGTCACTATCAGTCA
AAATAAAATCATTATTTGCCATCCAGCTGATATCCCCTATAGTGAGTCGTATTACATGGTCATAGCTGTT
TCCTGGCAGCTCTGGCCCGTGTCTCAAAATCTCTGATGTTACATTGCACAAGATAAAAATATATCATCAT
GCCTCCTCTAGACCAGCCAGGACAGAAATGCCTCGACTTCGCTGCTACCCAAGGTTGCCGGGTGACGCAC
ACCGTGGAAACGGATGAAGGCACGAACCCAGTGGACATAAGCCTGTTCGGTTCGTAAGCTGTAATGCAAG
TAGCGTATGCGCTCACGCAACTGGTCCAGAACCTTGACCGAACGCAGCGGTGGTAACGGCGCAGTGGCGG
TTTTCATGGCTTGTTATGACTGTTTTTTTGGGGTACAGTCTATGCCTCGGGCATCCAAGCAGCAAGCGCG
TTACGCCGTGGGTCGATGTTTGATGTTATGGAGCAGCAACGATGTTACGCAGCAGGGCAGTCGCCCTAAA
ACAAAGTTAAACATTATGAGGGAAGCGGTGATCGCCGAAGTATCGACTCAACTATCAGAGGTAGTTGGCG
TCATCGAGCGCCATCTCGAACCGACGTTGCTGGCCGTACATTTGTACGGCTCCGCAGTGGATGGCGGCCT
GAAGCCACACAGTGATATTGATTTGCTGGTTACGGTGACCGTAAGGCTTGATGAAACAACGCGGCGAGCT
TTGATCAACGACCTTTTGGAAACTTCGGCTTCCCCTGGAGAGAGCGAGATTCTCCGCGCTGTAGAAGTCA
CCATTGTTGTGCACGACGACATCATTCCGTGGCGTTATCCAGCTAAGCGCGAACTGCAATTTGGAGAATG
GCAGCGCAATGACATTCTTGCAGGTATCTTCGAGCCAGCCACGATCGACATTGATCTGGCTATCTTGCTG
ACAAAAGCAAGAGAACATAGCGTTGCCTTGGTAGGTCCAGCGGCGGAGGAACTCTTTGATCCGGTTCCTG
AACAGGATCTATTTGAGGCGCTAAATGAAACCTTAACGCTATGGAACTCGCCGCCCGACTGGGCTGGCGA
TGAGCGAAATGTAGTGCTTACGTTGTCCCGCATTTGGTACAGCGCAGTAACCGGCAAAATCGCGCCGAAG
GATGTCGCTGCCGACTGGGCAATGGAGCGCCTGCCGGCCCAGTATCAGCCCGTCATACTTGAAGCTAGAC
AGGCTTATCTTGGACAAGAAGAAGATCGCTTGGCCTCGCGCGCAGATCAGTTGGAAGAATTTGTCCACTA
CGTGAAAGGCGAGATCACCAAGGTAGTCGGCAAATAACCCTCGAGCCACCCATGACCAAAATCCCTTAAC
GTGAGTTACGCGTCGTTCCACTGAGCGTCAGACCCCGTAGAAAAGATCAAAGGATCTTCTTGAGATCCTT
TTTTTCTGCGCGTAATCTGCTGCTTGCAAACAAAAAAACCACCGCTACCAGCGGTGGTTTGTTTGCCGGA
TCAAGAGCTACCAACTCTTTTTCCGAAGGTAACTGGCTTCAGCAGAGCGCAGATACCAAATACTGTTCTT
CTAGTGTAGCCGTAGTTAGGCCACCACTTCAAGAACTCTGTAGCACCGCCTACATACCTCGCTCTGCTAA
TCCTGTTACCAGTGGCTGCTGCCAGTGGCGATAAGTCGTGTCTTACCGGGTTGGACTCAAGACGATAGTT
ACCGGATAAGGCGCAGCGGTCGGGCTGAACGGGGGGTTCGTGCACACAGCCCAGCTTGGAGCGAACGACC
TACACCGAACTGAGATACCTACAGCGTGAGCTATGAGAAAGCGCCACGCTTCCCGAAGGGAGAAAGGCGG
ACAGGTATCCGGTAAGCGGCAGGGTCGGAACAGGAGAGCGCACGAGGGAGCTTCCAGGGGGAAACGCCTG
GTATCTTTATAGTCCTGTCGGGTTTCGCCACCTCTGACTTGAGCGTCGATTTTTGTGATGCTCGTCAGGG
GGGCGGAGCCTATGGAAAAACGCCAGCAACGCGGCCTTTTTACGGTTCCTGGCCTTTTGCTGGCCTTTTG
CTCACATGTTCTTTCCTGCGTTATCCCCTGATTCTGTGGATAACCGTATTACCGCCTTTGAGTGAGCTGA
TACCGCTCGCCGCAGCCGAACGACCGAGCGCAGCGAGTCAGTGAGCGAGGAAGCGGAAGAGCGCCCAATA
CGCAAACCGCCTCTCCCCGCGCGTTGGCCGATTCATTAATGCAGCTGGCACGACAGGTTTCCCGACTGGA
AAGCGGGCAGTGAGCGCAACGCAATTAATACGCGTACCGCTAGCCAGGAAGAGTTTGTAGAAACGCAAAA
AGGCCATCCGTCAGGATGGCCTTCTGCTTAGTTTGATGCCTGGCAGTTTATGGCGGGCGTCCTGCCCGCC
ACCCTCCGGGCCGTTGCTTCACAACGTTCAAATCCGCTCCCGGCGGATTTGTCCTACTCAGGAGAGCGTT
CACCGACAAACAACAGATAAAACGAAAGGCCCAGTCTTCCGACTGAGCCTTTCGTTTTATTTGATGCCTG
GCAGTTCCCTACTCTCGCGTTAACGCTAGCATGGATGTTTTCCCAGTCACGACGTTGTAAAACGACGGCC
AGTCTTAAGCTCGGGCCC
Features (pLannotate 1.2.2; 12 found; start..end, strand, type, name):
      1..97      +  protein_bind   attL1: mutant version of attL; recombination site for the Gateway® LR reaction LR Clonase™
    130..798     +  CDS            ORF5: ORF5_MERS1 - Protein predicted: Swiss-Prot protein existence level 4. Seems to play a role in the inhibition of host innate immune repsonse. From Middle East respiratory syndrome-related coronavirus (isolate United Kingdom/H123990006/2012) (MERS-CoV) (Betacoronavirus England 1).
    830..928     -  protein_bind   attL2: mutant version of attL; recombination site for the Gateway® LR reaction LR Clonase™
    946..964     -  promoter       T7 promoter: promoter for bacteriophage T7 RNA polymerase
   1154..1177    +  promoter       Pc promoter (fragment): intI1 (promoter lies within the coding sequence); class 1 integron promoter
   1353..1409    +  CDS            GmR (fragment): gentamycin acetyltransferase; aacC1; confers resistance to gentamycin
   1416..2207    +  CDS            SmR: aminoglycoside adenylyltransferase (Murphy, 1985); aadA; confers resistance to spectinomycin and streptomycin
   2300..2888    +  rep_origin     ori: high-copy-number ColE1/pMB1/pBR322/pUC origin of replication
   3071..3163    +  CDS            lacI (fragment): lac repressor; lacI; The lac repressor binds to the lac operator to inhibit transcription in E. coli. This inhibition can be relieved by adding lactose or isopropyl-β-D-thiogalactopyranoside (IPTG).
   3218..3245    -  terminator     rrnB T2 terminator: transcription terminator T2 from the E. coli rrnB gene
   3377..3420    +  terminator     rrnB T1 terminator: Escherichia coli rrnB; transcription terminator T1 from the E. coli rrnB gene
   3467..3503    -  CDS            lacZα (fragment): LacZα fragment of β-galactosidase; lacZ fragment
