[The description below was written by a language model from this plasmid's Addgene catalogue record and pLannotate feature annotations shown in this document.]
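Description:
pEntry_MERS-CoV-ORF5 is a Gateway-compatible Entry clone built on the pENTR223.1*SfiI backbone (about 2.8 kb; the sequenced plasmid is 3,518 nt) and carrying the ORF5 accessory protein coding sequence of Middle East respiratory syndrome coronavirus. It is a bacterial cloning plasmid rather than an expression vector. It replicates in E. coli from a high-copy ColE1/pUC-type origin and is selected with spectinomycin through the aadA (SmR) aminoglycoside adenylyltransferase gene, which appears to be driven by a class 1 integron Pc promoter fragment. Short annotated remnants of GmR, lacI and lacZα are backbone leftovers and not functional genes.

The roughly 675 bp insert was synthesized commercially and cloned between directional SfiI sites, so that it lies between attL1 and attL2. These sites allow LR Clonase-mediated transfer of the ORF into any attR-containing Destination vector, which then supplies the promoter, tags and host-specific elements; no promoter positioned to express ORF5 is annotated in the Entry clone itself. According to the depositor's comments, the 5′ linker places a start codon between two BamHI sites and the 3′ linker carries a stop codon between PacI and AsiSI sites. This design presumably allows the start or stop codon to be removed for N- or C-terminal fusions, although the record does not spell this out. rrnB T1 and T2 terminators upstream of attL1 insulate the cassette from read-through transcription, and a T7 promoter sits beyond attL2 pointing back toward the insert. M13 primer sites flank the cassette for sequence verification.

The plasmid belongs to a collection of human coronavirus ORF Entry clones. The annotation describes ORF5 as a predicted protein that seems to play a role in inhibiting the host innate immune response.
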