Addgene plasmid #168830: pEntry_MERS-CoV-ORF5
Purpose: Gateway-compatible Entry vector
Depositing lab: Pascal Falter-Braun. Depositing organization: Helmholtz Munich. Publication: A resource of human coronavirus protein-coding sequences in a flexible, multipurpose Gateway Entry clone collection. Weller B, Lin CW, Pogoutse O, Sauer M, Marin-de la Rosa N, Strobel A, Young V, Knapp JJ, Rayhan A, Falter C, Kim DK, Roth FP, Falter-Braun P. G3 (Bethesda). 2023 Jul 5;13(7):jkad105. doi: 10.1093/g3journal/jkad105. PubMed 37267226.
Backbone
  Vector backbone: pENTR223.1*SfiI
  Backbone size w/o insert (bp): 2800
  Vector type: Gateway-compatible Entry vector
Growth in bacteria
  Bacterial resistance: Spectinomycin, 50 μg/mL
  Growth temperature: 37°C
  Growth strain: DH5alpha
  Copy number: High Copy
Gene/Insert
  Gene/Insert name: MERS-CoV-ORF5 (alt name: ORF5)
  Species: Other
  Insert size (bp): 675
  Entrez Gene: orf5 (a.k.a. G128_gp06)
  Cloning method: Restriction Enzyme; 5′ cloning site SfiI (unknown if destroyed); 3′ cloning site SfiI (unknown if destroyed)
  Sequencing primers: 5′ M13 uni (-21); 3′ M13 rev (-29)
Resource information
  A portion of this plasmid was derived from a plasmid made by: Synthesized by Twist Bioscience
Terms and licenses: Academic/Nonprofit Terms; Industry Terms: Not Available to Industry
Depositor comments: 5'-linker: SfiI-BamHI-ATG-BamHI (GGCCGTCAaggccaggatccatgggatcc), 3'-linker: PacI-TAA-AsiSI-SfiI (cttaatTAAgacgcgatcgcggcctcatGGGCC).
How to cite: pEntry_MERS-CoV-ORF5 was a gift from Pascal Falter-Braun (Addgene plasmid # 168830 ; http://n2t.net/addgene:168830 ; RRID:Addgene_168830)
