>Addgene plasmid #168830 | pEntry_MERS-CoV-ORF5 | depositor partial sequence | sequence record 327224 | gene-specific Insert sequence
GCTTTCTCGGCGTCTTTATTTAAACCCGTCCAGCTAGTCCCAGTTTCTCCTGCATTTCATCGCATTGAGT
CTACTGACTCTATTGTTTTCACATACATTCCTGCTAGCGGCTATGTAGCTGCTTTAGCTGTCAATGTGTG
TCTCATTCCCCTATTATTACTGCTACGTCAAGATACTTGTCGTCGCAGCATTATCAGAACTATGGTTCTC
TATTTCCTTGTTCTGTATAACTTTTTATTAGCCATTGTACTAGTCAATGGTGTACATTATCCAACTGGAA
GTTGCCTGATAGCCTTCTTAGTTATCCTCATAATACTTTGGTTTGTAGATAGAATTCGTTTCTGTCTCAT
GCTGAATTCCTACATTCCACTGTTTGACATGCGTTCCCACTTTATTCGTGTTAGTACAGTTTCTTCTCAT
GGTATGGTCCCTGTAATACACACCAAACCATTATTTATTAGAAACTTCGATCAGCGTTGCAGCTGTTCTC
GTTGTTTTTATTTGCACTCTTCCACTTATATAGAGTGCACTTATATTAGCCGTTTTAGTAAGATTAGCCT
AGTTTCTGTAACTGACTTCTCCTTAAACGGCAATGTTTCCACTGTTTTCGTGCCTGCAACGCGCGATTCA
GTTCCTCTTCACATAATCGCCCCGAGCTCGCTTATCGTT
